>Addgene plasmid #216107 | pMV_AA050 | addgene full sequence | sequence record 431393 | Addgene NGS Result
GTCGACGGATCGGGAGATCTCCCGATCCCCTATGGTGCACTCTCAGTACAATCTGCTCTGATGCCGCATA
GTTAAGCCAGTATCTGCTCCCTGCTTGTGTGTTGGAGGTCGCTGAGTAGTGCGCGAGCAAAATTTAAGCT
ACAACAAGGCAAGGCTTGACCGACAATTGCATGAAGAATCTGCTTAGGGTTAGGCGTTTTGCGCTGCTTC
GCGATGTACGGGCCAGATATACGCGTTGACATTGATTATTGACTAGTTATTAATAGTAATCAATTACGGG
GTCATTAGTTCATAGCCCATATATGGAGTTCCGCGTTACATAACTTACGGTAAATGGCCCGCCTGGCTGA
CCGCCCAACGACCCCCGCCCATTGACGTCAATAATGACGTATGTTCCCATAGTAACGCCAATAGGGACTT
TCCATTGACGTCAATGGGTGGAGTATTTACGGTAAACTGCCCACTTGGCAGTACATCAAGTGTATCATAT
GCCAAGTACGCCCCCTATTGACGTCAATGACGGTAAATGGCCCGCCTGGCATTATGCCCAGTACATGACC
TTATGGGACTTTCCTACTTGGCAGTACATCTACGTATTAGTCATCGCTATTACCATGGTGATGCGGTTTT
GGCAGTACATCAATGGGCGTGGATAGCGGTTTGACTCACGGGGATTTCCAAGTCTCCACCCCATTGACGT
CAATGGGAGTTTGTTTTGGCACCAAAATCAACGGGACTTTCCAAAATGTCGTAACAACTCCGCCCCATTG
ACGCAAATGGGCGGTAGGCGTGTACGGTGGGAGGTCTATATAAGCAGCGCGTTTTGCCTGTACTGGGTCT
CTCTGGTTAGACCAGATCTGAGCCTGGGAGCTCTCTGGCTAACTAGGGAACCCACTGCTTAAGCCTCAAT
AAAGCTTGCCTTGAGTGCTTCAAGTAGTGTGTGCCCGTCTGTTGTGTGACTCTGGTAACTAGAGATCCCT
CAGACCCTTTTAGTCAGTGTGGAAAATCTCTAGCAGTGGCGCCCGAACAGGGACTTGAAAGCGAAAGGGA
AACCAGAGGAGCTCTCTCGACGCAGGACTCGGCTTGCTGAAGCGCGCACGGCAAGAGGCGAGGGGCGGCG
ACTGGTGAGTACGCCAAAAATTTTGACTAGCGGAGGCTAGAAGGAGAGAGATGGGTGCGAGAGCGTCAGT
ATTAAGCGGGGGAGAATTAGATCGCGATGGGAAAAAATTCGGTTAAGGCCAGGGGGAAAGAAAAAATATA
AATTAAAACATATAGTATGGGCAAGCAGGGAGCTAGAACGATTCGCAGTTAATCCTGGCCTGTTAGAAAC
ATCAGAAGGCTGTAGACAAATACTGGGACAGCTACAACCATCCCTTCAGACAGGATCAGAAGAACTTAGA
TCATTATATAATACAGTAGCAACCCTCTATTGTGTGCATCAAAGGATAGAGATAAAAGACACCAAGGAAG
CTTTAGACAAGATAGAGGAAGAGCAAAACAAAAGTAAGACCACCGCACAGCAAGCGGCCGCTGATCTTCA
GACCTGGAGGAGGAGATATGAGGGACAATTGGAGAAGTGAATTATATAAATATAAAGTAGTAAAAATTGA
ACCATTAGGAGTAGCACCCACCAAGGCAAAGAGAAGAGTGGTGCAGAGAGAAAAAAGAGCAGTGGGAATA
GGAGCTTTGTTCCTTGGGTTCTTGGGAGCAGCAGGAAGCACTATGGGCGCAGCGTCAATGACGCTGACGG
TACAGGCCAGACAATTATTGTCTGGTATAGTGCAGCAGCAGAACAATTTGCTGAGGGCTATTGAGGCGCA
ACAGCATCTGTTGCAACTCACAGTCTGGGGCATCAAGCAGCTCCAGGCAAGAATCCTGGCTGTGGAAAGA
TACCTAAAGGATCAACAGCTCCTGGGGATTTGGGGTTGCTCTGGAAAACTCATTTGCACCACTGCTGTGC
CTTGGAATGCTAGTTGGAGTAATAAATCTCTGGAACAGATTTGGAATCACACGACCTGGATGGAGTGGGA
CAGAGAAATTAACAATTACACAAGCTTAATACACTCCTTAATTGAAGAATCGCAAAACCAGCAAGAAAAG
AATGAACAAGAATTATTGGAATTAGATAAATGGGCAAGTTTGTGGAATTGGTTTAACATAACAAATTGGC
TGTGGTATATAAAATTATTCATAATGATAGTAGGAGGCTTGGTAGGTTTAAGAATAGTTTTTGCTGTACT
TTCTATAGTGAATAGAGTTAGGCAGGGATATTCACCATTATCGTTTCAGACCCACCTCCCAACCCCGAGG
GGACCCGACAGGCCCGAAGGAATAGAAGAAGAAGGTGGAGAGAGAGACAGAGACAGATCCATTCGATTAG
TGAACGGATCGGCACTGCGTGCGCCAATTCTGCAGACAAATGGCAGTATTCATCCACAATTTTAAAAGAA
AAGGGGGGATTGGGGGGTACAGTGCAGGGGAAAGAATAGTAGACATAATAGCAACAGACATACAAACTAA
AGAATTACAAAAACAAATTACAAAAATTCAAAATTTTCGGGTTTATTACAGGGACAGCAGAGATCCAGTT
TGGTTAATTAAGGTACCGGGCAGAGAGGGCCTATTTCCCATGATTCCTTCATATTTGCATATACGATACA
AGGCTGTTAGAGAGATAATTAGAATTAATTTGACTGTAAACACAAAGATATTAGTACAAAATACGTGACG
TAGAAAGTAATAATTTCTTGGGTAGTTTGCAGTTTTAAAATTATGTTTTAAAATGGACTATCATATGCTT
ACCGTAACTTGAAAGTATTTCGATTTCTTGGCTTTATATATCTTGTGGAAAGGACGAAACACCGGAGACG
CTTTTTTCGTCTCAGTTTAAGAGCTATGCTGGAAACAGCATAGCAAGTTTAAATAAGGCTAGTCCGTTAT
CAACTTGAAAAAGTGGCACCGAGTCGGTGCTTTTTTGAACACGGCTCCGGTGCCCGTCAGTGGGCAGAGC
GCACATCGCCCACAGTCCCCGAGAAGTTGGGGGGAGGGGTCGGCAATTGATCCGGTGCCTAGAGAAGGTG
GCGCGGGGTAAACTGGGAAAGTGATGTCGTGTACTGGCTCCGCCTTTTTCCCGAGGGTGGGGGAGAACCG
TATATAAGTGCAGTAGTCGCCGTGAACGTTCTTTTTCGCAACGGGTTTGCCGCCAGAACACAGGTAAGTG
CCGTGTGTGGTTCCCGCGGGCCTGGCCTCTTTACGGGTTATGGCCCTTGCGTGCCTTGAATTACTTCCAC
CTGGCTGCAGTACGTGATTCTTGATCCCGAGCTTCGGGTTGGAAGTGGGTGGGAGAGTTCGAGGCCTTGC
GCTTAAGGAGCCCCTTCGCCTCGTGCTTGAGTTGAGGCCTGGCCTGGGCGCTGGGGCCGCCGCGTGCGAA
TCTGGTGGCACCTTCGCGCCTGTCTCGCTGCTTTCGATAAGTCTCTAGCCATTTAAAATTTTTGATGACC
TGCTGCGACGCTTTTTTTCTGGCAAGATAGTCTTGTAAATGCGGGCCAAGATCTGCACACTGGTATTTCG
GTTTTTGGGGCCGCGGGCGGCGACGGGGCCCGTGCGTCCCAGCGCACATGTTCGGCGAGGCGGGGCCTGC
GAGCGCGGCCACCGAGAATCGGACGGGGGTAGTCTCAAGCTGGCCGGCCTGCTCTGGTGCCTGGCCTCGC
GCCGCCGTGTATCGCCCCGCCCTGGGCGGCAAGGCTGGCCCGGTCGGCACCAGTTGCGTGAGCGGAAAGA
TGGCCGCTTCCCGGCCCTGCTGCAGGGAGCTCAAAATGGAGGACGCGGCGCTCGGGAGAGCGGGCGGGTG
AGTCACCCACACAAAGGAAAAGGGCCTTTCCGTCCTCAGCCGTCGCTTCATGTGACTCCACGGAGTACCG
GGCGCCGTCCAGGCACCTCGATTAGTTCTCGAGCTTTTGGAGTACGTCGTCTTTAGGTTGGGGGGAGGGG
TTTTATGCGATGGAGTTTCCCCACACTGAGTGGGTGGAGACTGAAGTTAGGCCAGCTTGGCACTTGATGT
AATTCTCCTTGGAATTTGCCCTTTTTGAGTTTGGATCTTGGTTCATTCTCAAGCCTCAGACAGTGGTTCA
AAGTTTTTTTCTTCCATTTCAGGTGTCGTGAAGGAGCCACCATGACCGAGTACAAGCCCACGGTGCGCCT
CGCCACCCGCGACGACGTCCCCAGGGCCGTACGCACCCTCGCCGCCGCGTTCGCCGACTACCCCGCCACG
CGCCACACCGTCGATCCGGACCGCCACATCGAGCGGGTCACCGAGCTGCAAGAACTCTTCCTCACGCGCG
TCGGGCTCGACATCGGCAAGGTGTGGGTCGCGGACGACGGCGCCGCCGTGGCGGTCTGGACCACGCCGGA
GAGCGTCGAAGCGGGGGCGGTGTTCGCCGAGATCGGCCCGCGCATGGCCGAGTTGAGCGGTTCCCGGCTG
GCCGCGCAGCAACAGATGGAAGGCCTCCTGGCGCCGCACCGGCCCAAGGAGCCCGCGTGGTTCCTGGCCA
CCGTCGGAGTCTCGCCCGACCACCAGGGCAAGGGTCTGGGCAGCGCCGTCGTGCTCCCCGGAGTGGAGGC
GGCCGAGCGCGCCGGGGTGCCCGCCTTCCTGGAGACCTCCGCGCCCCGCAACCTCCCCTTCTACGAGCGG
CTCGGCTTCACCGTCACCGCCGACGTCGAGGTGCCCGAAGGACCGCGCACCTGGTGCATGACCCGCAAGC
CCGGTGCCGGAAGCTAATAGGACTCAGTTACGATGCATTCGAAAATCAACCTCTGGATTACAAAATTTGT
GAAAGATTGACTGGTATTCTTAACTATGTTGCTCCTTTTACGCTATGTGGATACGCTGCTTTAATGCCTT
TGTATCATGCTATTGCTTCCCGTATGGCTTTCATTTTCTCCTCCTTGTATAAATCCTGGTTGCTGTCTCT
TTATGAGGAGTTGTGGCCCGTTGTCAGGCAACGTGGCGTGGTGTGCACTGTGTTTGCTGACGCAACCCCC
ACTGGTTGGGGCATTGCCACCACCTGTCAGCTCCTTTCCGGGACTTTCGCTTTCCCCCTCCCTATTGCCA
CGGCGGAACTCATCGCCGCCTGCCTTGCCCGCTGCTGGACAGGGGCTCGGCTGTTGGGCACTGACAATTC
CGTGGTGTTGTCGGGGAAATCATCGTCCTTTCCTTGGCTGCTCGCCTGTGTTGCCACCTGGATTCTGCGC
GGGACGTCCTTCTGCTACGTCCCTTCGGCCCTCAATCCAGCGGACCTTCCTTCCCGCGGCCTGCTGCCGG
CTCTGCGGCCTCTTCCGCGTCCTCGCCTTCGCCCTCAGACGAGTCGGATCTCCCTTTGGGCCGCCTCCCC
GCGTCGACTTTAAGACCAATGACTTACAAGGCAGCTGTAGATCTTAGCCACTTTTTAAAAGAAAAGGGGG
GACTGGAAGGGCTAATTCACTCCCAACGAAGATAAGATCTGCTTTTTGCTTGTACTGGGTCTCTCTGGTT
AGACCAGATCTGAGCCTGGGAGCTCTCTGGCTAACTAGGGAACCCACTGCTTAAGCCTCAATAAAGCTTG
CCTTGAGTGCTTCAAGTAGTGTGTGCCCGTCTGTTGTGTGACTCTGGTAACTAGAGATCCCTCAGACCCT
TTTAGTCAGTGTGGAAAATCTCTAGCAGGGCCCGTTTAAACCCGCTGATCAGCCTCGACTGTGCCTTCTA
GTTGCCAGCCATCTGTTGTTTGCCCCTCCCCCGTGCCTTCCTTGACCCTGGAAGGTGCCACTCCCACTGT
CCTTTCCTAATAAAATGAGGAAATTGCATCGCATTGTCTGAGTAGGTGTCATTCTATTCTGGGGGGTGGG
GTGGGGCAGGACAGCAAGGGGGAGGATTGGGAAGATAATAGCAGGCATGCTGGGGATGCGGTGGGCTCTA
TGGCTTCTGAGGCGGAAAGAACCAGCTGGGGCTCTAGGGGGTATCCCC
[124 nt withheld, positions 5999-6122]
C
[91 nt withheld, positions 6124-6214]
A
[49 nt withheld, positions 6216-6264]
CCTTTGACGTTGGAGTCCACGTTCTTT
[37 nt withheld, positions 6292-6328]
ACCCTATCTCGGTCTATTCTTTTGATTTATAAGGGATTTTGCCGATTTCGGCCTATTGGTTAAAAAATGA
GCTGATTTAACAAAAATTTAACGCGAATTAATTCTGTGGAATGTGTGTCAGTTAGGGTGTGGAAAGTCCC
CAGGCTCCCCAGCAGGCAGAAGTATGCAAAGCATGCATCTCAATTAGTCAGCAACCAGGTGTGGAAAGTC
CCCAGGCTCCCCAGCAGGCAGAAGTATGCAAAGCATGCATCTCAATTAGTCAGCAACCATAGTCCCGCCC
CTAACTCCGCCCATCCCGCCCCTAACTCCGCCCAGTTCCGCCCATTCTCCGCCCCATGGCTGACTAATTT
TTTTTATTTATGCAGAGGCCGAGGCCGCCTCTGCCTCTGAGCTATTCCAGAAGTAGTGAGGAGGCTTTTT
TGGAGGCCTAGGCTTTTGCAAAAAGCTCCCGGGAGCTTGTATATCCATTTTCGGATCTGATCAGCACGTG
TTGACAATTAATCATCGGCATAGTATATCGGCATAGTATAATACGACAAGGTGAGGAACTAAACCATGGC
CAAGTTGACCAGTGCCGTTCCGGTGCTCACCGCGCGCGACGTCGCCGGAGCGGTCGAGTTCTGGACCGAC
CGGCTCGGGTTCTCCCGGGACTTCGTGGAGGACGACTTCGCCGGTGTGGTCCGGGACGACGTGACCCTGT
TCATCAGCGCGGTCCAGGACCAGGTGGTGCCGGACAACACCCTGGCCTGGGTGTGGGTGCGCGGCCTGGA
CGAGCTGTACGCCGAGTGGTCGGAGGTCGTGTCCACGAACTTCCGGGACGCCTCCGGGCCGGCCATGACC
GAGATCGGCGAGCAGCCGTGGGGGCGGGAGTTCGCCCTGCGCGACCCGGCCGGCAACTGCGTGCACTTCG
TGGCCGAGGAGCAGGACTGACACGTGCTACGAGATTTCGATTCCACCGCCGCCTTCTATGAAAGGTTGGG
CTTCGGAATCGTTTTCCGGGACGCCGGCTGGATGATCCTCCAGCGCGGGGATCTCATGCTGGAGTTCTTC
GCCCACCCCAACTTGTTTATTGCAGCTTATAATGGTTACAAATAAAGCAATAGCATCACAAATTTCACAA
ATAAAGCATTTTTTTCACTGCATTCTAGTTGTGGTTTGTCCAAACTCATCAATGTATCTTATCATGTCTG
TATACCGTCGACCTCTAGCTAGAGCTTGGCGTAATCATGGTCATAGCTGTTTCCTGTGTGAAATTGTTAT
CCGCTCACAATTCCACACAACATACGAGCCGGAAGCATAAAGTGTAAAGCCTGGGGTGCCTAATGAGTGA
GCTAACTCACATTAATTGCGTTGCGCTCACTGCCCGCTTTCCAGTCGGGAAACCTGTCGTGCCAGCTGCA
TTAATGAATCGGCCAACGCGCGGGGAGAGGCGGTTTGCGTATTGGGCGCTCTTCCGCTTCCTCGCTCACT
GACTCGCTGCGCTCGGTCGTTCGGCTGCGGCGAGCGGTATCAGCTCACTCAAAGGCGGTAATACGGTTAT
CCACAGAATCAGGGGATAACGCAGGAAAGAACATGTGAGCAAAAGGCCAGCAAAAGGCCAGGAACCGTAA
AAAGGCCGCGTTGCTGGCGTTTTTCCATAGGCTCCGCCCCCCTGACGAGCATCACAAAAATCGACGCTCA
AGTCAGAGGTGGCGAAACCCGACAGGACTATAAAGATACCAGGCGTTTCCCCCTGGAAGCTCCCTCGTGC
GCTCTCCTGTTCCGACCCTGCCGCTTACCGGATACCTGTCCGCCTTTCTCCCTTCGGGAAGCGTGGCGCT
TTCTCATAGCTCACGCTGTAGGTATCTCAGTTCGGTGTAGGTCGTTCGCTCCAAGCTGGGCTGTGTGCAC
GAACCCCCCGTTCAGCCCGACCGCTGCGCCTTATCCGGTAACTATCGTCTTGAGTCCAACCCGGTAAGAC
ACGACTTATCGCCACTGGCAGCAGCCACTGGTAACAGGATTAGCAGAGCGAGGTATGTAGGCGGTGCTAC
AGAGTTCTTGAAGTGGTGGCCTAACTACGGCTACACTAGAAGAACAGTATTTGGTATCTGCGCTCTGCTG
AAGCCAGTTACCTTCGGAAAAAGAGTTGGTAGCTCTTGATCCGGCAAACAAACCACCGCTGGTAGCGGTG
GTTTTTTTGTTTGCAAGCAGCAGATTACGCGCAGAAAAAAAGGATCTCAAGAAGATCCTTTGATCTTTTC
TACGGGGTCTGACGCTCAGTGGAACGAAAACTCACGTTAAGGGATTTTGGTCATGAGATTATCAAAAAGG
ATCTTCACCTAGATCCTTTTAAATTAAAAATGAAGTTTTAAATCAATCTAAAGTATATATGAGTAAACTT
GGTCTGACAGTTACCAATGCTTAATCAGTGAGGCACCTATCTCAGCGATCTGTCTATTTCGTTCATCCAT
AGTTGCCTGACTCCCCGTCGTGTAGATAACTACGATACGGGAGGGCTTACCATCTGGCCCCAGTGCTGCA
ATGATACCGCGAGACCCACGCTCACCGGCTCCAGATTTATCAGCAATAAACCAGCCAGCCGGAAGGGCCG
AGCGCAGAAGTGGTCCTGCAACTTTATCCGCCTCCATCCAGTCTATTAATTGTTGCCGGGAAGCTAGAGT
AAGTAGTTCGCCAGTTAATAGTTTGCGCAACGTTGTTGCCATTGCTACAGGCATCGTGGTGTCACGCTCG
TCGTTTGGTATGGCTTCATTCAGCTCCGGTTCCCAACGATCAAGGCGAGTTACATGATCCCCCATGTTGT
GCAAAAAAGCGGTTAGCTCCTTCGGTCCTCCGATCGTTGTCAGAAGTAAGTTGGCCGCAGTGTTATCACT
CATGGTTATGGCAGCACTGCATAATTCTCTTACTGTCATGCCATCCGTAAGATGCTTTTCTGTGACTGGT
GAGTACTCAACCAAGTCATTCTGAGAATAGTGTATGCGGCGACCGAGTTGCTCTTGCCCGGCGTCAATAC
GGGATAATACCGCGCCACATAGCAGAACTTTAAAAGTGCTCATCATTGGAAAACGTTCTTCGGGGCGAAA
ACTCTCAAGGATCTTACCGCTGTTGAGATCCAGTTCGATGTAACCCACTCGTGCACCCAACTGATCTTCA
GCATCTTTTACTTTCACCAGCGTTTCTGGGTGAGCAAAAACAGGAAGGCAAAATGCCGCAAAAAAGGGAA
TAAGGGCGACACGGAAATGTTGAATACTCATACTCTTCCTTTTTCAATATTATTGAAGCATTTATCAGGG
TTATTGTCTCATGAGCGGATACATATTTGAATGTATTTAGAAAAATAAACAAATAGGGGTTCCGCGCACA
TTTCCCCGAAAAGTGCCACCTGAC
Features (pLannotate 1.2.2; 32 found; start..end, strand, type, name):
     31..83      -  misc_feature   bom (fragment): basis of mobility region from pBR322
    238..617     +  enhancer       CMV enhancer: human cytomegalovirus immediate early enhancer
    618..817     +  promoter       CMV promoter: human cytomegalovirus (CMV) immediate early promoter
    835..1015    +  LTR            5' LTR (truncated): truncated 5' long terminal repeat (LTR) from HIV-1
   1062..1187    +  misc_feature   HIV-1 Ψ: packaging signal of human immunodeficiency virus type 1
   1171..1534    +  CDS            HIV-1 gag (fragment): gag protein from human immunodeficiency virus 1; gag
   1680..1913    +  misc_feature   RRE: The Rev response element (RRE) of HIV-1 allows for Rev-dependent mRNA export from the nucleus to the cytoplasm.
   2290..2390    +  CDS            Rev (fragment): human immunodeficiency virus 1 (HIV-1) Rev protein; rev; enhances nuclear export of unspliced and incompletely spliced viral mRNAs
   2440..2557    +  misc_feature   cPPT/CTS: central polypurine tract and central termination sequence of HIV-1
   2615..2855    +  promoter       U6 promoter: RNA polymerase III promoter for human U6 snRNA
   2903..2970    +  misc_RNA       tracrRNA (fragment): trans-activating CRISPR RNA for the Streptococcus pyogenes CRISPR/Cas9 system
   3002..3213    +  promoter       EF-1α core promoter: core promoter for human elongation factor EF-1α
   3214..4152    +  intron         EF-1α intron A: intron upstream of the start codon of human EF-1α
   4172..4768    +  CDS            PuroR (fragment): puromycin N-acetyltransferase; pac from Streptomyces; confers resistance to puromycin
   4804..5392    +  misc_feature   WPRE: woodchuck hepatitis virus posttranscriptional regulatory element
   5388..5531    +  CDS            nef (fragment): NEF_HV1LA - Experimental evidence at protein level: Swiss-Prot protein existence level 1. Extracellular Nef protein targets CD4(+) T-lymphocytes for apoptosis by interacting with CXCR4 surface receptors. From Human immunodeficiency virus type 1 group M subtype B (isolate Lai) (HIV-1).
   5517..5697    +  LTR            5' LTR (truncated): truncated 5' long terminal repeat (LTR) from HIV-1
   5729..5840    +  polyA_signal   bGH poly(A) signal: bovine growth hormone polyadenylation signal
   5957..5978    +  promoter       SV40 promoter (fragment): SV40 enhancer and early promoter
   5999..6427    +  rep_origin     f1 ori (sequence partly withheld): f1 bacteriophage origin of replication; arrow indicates direction of (+) strand synthesis
   6441..6770    +  promoter       SV40 promoter: SV40 enhancer and early promoter
   6818..6865    +  promoter       EM7 promoter: synthetic bacterial promoter&nbsp
   6884..7258    +  CDS            BleoR: antibiotic-binding protein; Sh ble from Streptoalloteichus hindustanus; confers resistance to bleomycin, phleomycin, and Zeocin™
   7268..7393    +  CDS            ble (fragment): BLE_KLEPN - Experimental evidence at protein level: Swiss-Prot protein existence level 1. Binding protein with a strong affinity to the bleomycin family of antibiotics. Binds to CL990; an antimitotic-antibiotic compound. From Klebsiella pneumoniae.
   7388..7509    +  polyA_signal   SV40 poly(A) signal: SV40 polyadenylation signal
   7582..7598    -  protein_bind   lac operator: The lac repressor binds to the lac operator to inhibit transcription in E. coli. This inhibition can be relieved by adding lactose or isopropyl-β-D-thiogalactopyranoside (IPTG). lac repressor encoded by lacI
   7606..7636    -  promoter       lac promoter: promoter for the E. coli lac operon
   7651..7672    -  protein_bind   CAP binding site: CAP binding activates transcription in the presence of cAMP. E. coli catabolite activator protein
   7685..7777    -  CDS            lacI (fragment): lac repressor; lacI; The lac repressor binds to the lac operator to inhibit transcription in E. coli. This inhibition can be relieved by adding lactose or isopropyl-β-D-thiogalactopyranoside (IPTG).
   7960..8548    -  rep_origin     ori: high-copy-number ColE1/pMB1/pBR322/pUC origin of replication
   8719..9579    -  CDS            AmpR: β-lactamase; bla; confers resistance to ampicillin, carbenicillin, and related antibiotics
   9580..9684    -  promoter       AmpR promoter: bla
