[The description below was written by a language model from this plasmid's Addgene catalogue record and pLannotate feature annotations shown in this document.]
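Description:
pMV_AA050 is a lentiviral CRISPR guide-expression vector assembled on the pRDA_722 backbone as part of a modular vector assembly system, and the depositor describes it as a replacement for lentiGuide. It is a guide-only construct that carries no Cas9, so it is meant for cells that already express or separately receive the nuclease. In bacteria it replicates from a high-copy ColE1/pUC-type origin and is selected with ampicillin through the AmpR β-lactamase gene. An f1 origin is also annotated, along with an SV40/EM7-driven BleoR cassette that lies outside the viral genome.

The transfer cassette has a third-generation-style layout. A CMV enhancer/promoter drives transcription from a truncated HIV-1 5' LTR, followed by the Ψ packaging signal with a gag fragment, the Rev response element for Rev-dependent nuclear export, and the cPPT/CTS. A second truncated LTR and a bGH polyadenylation signal close the viral unit. Within it, a human U6 Pol III promoter sits upstream of a Streptococcus pyogenes tracrRNA-derived scaffold, which the record identifies as the ChenF+E variant. The spacer sequence is listed as unspecified, so the plasmid appears to be an empty recipient for guide cloning rather than a vector targeting a particular gene. The cloning method is not stated.

Downstream, the EF-1α core promoter with its intron A drives puromycin N-acetyltransferase for selection of transduced mammalian cells, and a WPRE enhances transcript expression. Typical use would be packaging into lentivirus to deliver individual guides or pooled guide libraries to Cas9-expressing cells.
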