Addgene plasmid #216107: pMV_AA050
Purpose: gDNA expression for Cas9 with ChenF+E trRNA (guide only)
Depositing lab: John Doench. Depositing organization: Broad Institute. Publication: Modular vector assembly enables rapid assessment of emerging CRISPR technologies. McGee AV, Liu YV, Griffith AL, Szegletes ZM, Wen B, Kraus C, Miller NW, Steger RJ, Escude Velasco B, Bosch JA, Zirin JD, Viswanatha R, Sontheimer EJ, Goodale A, Greene MA, Green TM, Doench JG. Cell Genom. 2024 Mar 13;4(3):100519. doi: 10.1016/j.xgen.2024.100519. PubMed 38484704.
Backbone
  Vector backbone: pRDA_722
  Vector type: Lentiviral, CRISPR ; Assembled Vector
  Selectable markers: Puromycin
Growth in bacteria
  Bacterial resistance: Ampicillin, 100 μg/mL
  Growth temperature: 37°C
  Growth strain: NEB Stable
  Copy number: Unknown
Gene/Insert
  Gene/Insert name: gDNA expression for Cas9 with ChenF+E trRNA
  gRNA/shRNA sequence: Unspecified
  Species: Other
  Cloning method: Unknown
Terms and licenses: Academic/Nonprofit Terms; Industry Terms: Not Available to Industry
Depositor comments: lentiGuide replacement. Please visit https://www.biorxiv.org/content/10.1101/2023.10.25.564061v1 for bioRxiv preprint.
How to cite: pMV_AA050 was a gift from John Doench (Addgene plasmid # 216107 ; http://n2t.net/addgene:216107 ; RRID:Addgene_216107)
